>Addgene plasmid #51481 | pCFJ1655 | depositor full sequence | sequence record 78565 | pCFJ1655 sequence 7383 bps
CAGGAAACAGCTATGACCATGATTACGCCAAGCTATCAACTTTGTATAGAAAAGTTGAACGAGAAACGTA
AAATGATATAAATATCAATATATTAAATTAGATTTTGCATAAAAAACAGACTACATAATACTGTAAAACA
CAACATATCCAGTCACTATGGTCGACCTGCAGACTGGCTGTGTATAAGGGAGCCTGACATTTATATTCCC
CAGAACATCAGGTTAATGGCGTTTTTGATGTCATTTTCGCGGTGGCTGAGATCAGCCACTTCTTCCCCGA
TAACGGAGACCGGCACACTGGCCATATCGGTGGTCATCATGCGCCAGCTTTCATCCCCGATATGCACCAC
CGGGTAAAGTTCACGGGGGACTTTATCTGACAGCAGACGTGCACTGGCCAGGGGGATCACCATCCGTCGC
CCGGGCGTGTCAATAATATCACTCTGTACATCCACAAACAGACGATAACGGCTCTCTCTTTTATAGGTGT
AAACCTTAAACTGCATTTCACCAGCCCCTGTTCTCGTCGGCAAAAGAGCCGTTCATTTCAATAAACCGGG
CGACCTCAGCCATCCCTTCCTGATTTTCCGCTTTCCAGCGTTCGGCACGCAGACGACGGGCTTCATTCTG
CATGGTTGTGCTTACCGAACCGGAGATATTGACATCATATATGCCTTGAGCAACTGATAGCTGTCGCTGT
CAACTGTCACTGTAATACGCTGCTTCATAGCATACCTCTTTTTGACATACTTCGGGTATACATATCAGTA
TATATTCTTATACCGCAAAAATCAGCGCGCAAATACGCATACTGTTATCTGGCTTTTAGTAAGCCGGATC
CTCTAGATTACGCCCCGCCCTGCCACTCATCGCAGTACTGTTGTAATTCATTAAGCATTCTGCCGACATG
GAAGCCATCACAAACGGCATGATGAACCTGAATCGCCAGCGGCATCAGCACCTTGTCGCCTTGCGTATAA
TATTTGCCCATGGTGAAAACGGGGGCGAAGAAGTTGTCCATATTGGCCACGTTTAAATCAAAACTGGTGA
AACTCACCCAGGGATTGGCTGAGACGAAAAACATATTCTCAATAAACCCTTTAGGGAAATAGGCCAGGTT
TTCACCGTAACACGCCACATCTTGCGAATATATGTGTAGAAACTGCCGGAAATCGTCGTGGTATTCACTC
CAGAGCGATGAAAACGTTTCAGTTTGCTCATGGAAAACGGTGTAACAAGGGTGAACACTATCCCATATCA
CCAGCTCACCGTCTTTCATTGCCATACGGAATTCCGGATGAGCATTCATCAGGCGGGCAAGAATGTGAAT
AAAGGCCGGATAAAACTTGTGCTTATTTTTCTTTACGGTCTTTAAAAAGGCCGTAATATCCAGCTGAACG
GTCTGGTTATAGGTACATTGAGCAACTGACTGAAATGCCTCAAAATGTTCTTTACGATGCCATTGGGATA
TATCAACGGTGGTATATCCAGTGATTTTTTTCTCCATTTTAGCTTCCTTAGCTCCTGAAAATCTCGACGG
ATCCTAACTCAAAATCCACACATTATACGAGCCGGAAGCATAAAGTGTAAAGCCTGGGGTGCCTAATGCG
GCCGCCATAGTGACTGGATATGTTGTGTTTTACAGTATTATGTAGTCTGTTTTTTATGCAAAATCTAATT
TAATATATTGATATTTATATCATTTTACGTTTCTCGTTCAACTTTATTATACATAGTTGATAATTCACTG
GCCGTCGTTTTACAGGCCGGATATGAAGATGAACGCAAGGAGCCTGATGCAGCGACTCTTGCTAGGAGAT
CATCAGAAAGCTTATATTTGATTAGTGACGTCGCATCAAAGCTGAACACATAAATTCTTTAATATTTTAT
ATCCCCATATTATGCACCTGAGAGGAATGAAGAAATTTGCTGATACTCCCGGTGAATTCATGTCTTGATG
GTTGTGCGCATTGTGGTAATATCTGAAAAATTTCGAAGTCAGTTTTCTGATAAGGCAACAACTAATAAAT
TGAGAATCAATTTACCCTTAAGGAACGATGTTCGCTTCTGAATTTATTAATAAATTTTTCCGTAATTCAA
TTCAAAATTGTCATATTTAAGAAAAAAACATCAAAAATGACAAATTCAATATTTTAATTAATTTTTGCTT
TCGTCGTAAATCTACACACGCGTCTCTTCCGTGCGAGAGTCCAAGCCAGCAGCCAAATTCGTTGACTGAG
TATTCAACGTTTATACGTTGTCGGCAACGAGAAATAGGAAAATGCATCGGGAAATGTTCTTTTTTCGATT
TTTTCCAAGGTTTTGACAAATTTTACCACGAATTTTGCTATGTTTTCAATTAAAAAATATGTTATTCAAC
TGTTTCTATGAGGAAAATAAGGCTTTGCATGTAATTTTCTTATTCAGCATAATTTTTAATTAATTTGAAT
TTTCTGTCCTAACGTTTATTTTGTTTTCTTGGTTATGACTGATCTGAAATTAATTTTTGAATTTTAAGGT
AATATGAAAAAACCCGAGTTGACCGCCACATCCGTAGAGAAGTTCCTCATCGAGAAGTTCGACTCCGTCT
CCGACCTCATGCAACTCTCCGAGGGAGAGGAGTCCCGTGCCTTCTCCTTCGACGTCGGAGGACGTGGATA
CGTCCTCCGTGTCAACTCCTGCGCCGACGGATTCTACAAGGTAAGTTTAAACATATATATACTAACTAAC
CCTGATTATTTAAATTTTCAGGACCGTTACGTCTACCGTCACTTCGCCTCCGCCGCCCTCCCAATCCCAG
AGGTCCTCGACATCGGAGAGTTCTCCGAGTCCCTCACCTACTGCATCTCCCGTCGTGCCCAAGGAGTCAC
CCTCCAAGACCTCCCAGAGACCGAGCTCCCAGCCGTCCTCCAACCAGTCGCCGAGGCCATGGACGCCATC
GCCGCCGCCGACCTCTCCCAAACCTCCGGATTCGGACCATTCGGACCACAAGGAATCGGACAATACACCA
CCTGGCGTGACTTCATCTGCGCCATCGCCGACCCACACGTCTACCACTGGCAAACCGTCATGGACGACAC
CGTCTCCGCCTCCGTCGCCCAAGCCCTCGACGAGCTCATGCTCTGGGCCGAGGACTGCCCAGAGGTCCGT
CACCTCGTCCACGCCGACTTCGGATCCAACAACGTCCTCACCGACAACGGACGTATCACCGCCGTCATCG
ACTGGTCCGAGGCCATGTTCGGAGACTCCCAATACGAGGTCGCCAACATCTTCTTCTGGCGTCCATGGCT
CGCCTGCATGGAGCAACAAACCCGTTACTTCGAGCGTCGTCACCCAGAGCTCGCCGGATCCCCACGTCTC
CGTGCCTACATGCTCCGTATCGGACTCGACCAACTCTACCAATCCCTCGTCGACGGAAACTTCGACGACG
CCGCCTGGGCCCAAGGACGTTGCGACGCCATCGTCCGTTCCGGAGCCGGAACCGTCGGACGTACCCAAAT
CGCCCGTCGTTCCGCCGCCGTCTGGACCGACGGATGCGTCGAGGTCCTCGCCGACTCCGGAAACCGTCGT
CCATCCACCCGTCCACGTGCCAAGGTAAGTTTAAACAGTTCGGTACTAACTAACCATACATATTTAAATT
TTCAGGAGTAAAATTCCAACTGAGCGCCGGTCGCTACCATTACCAACTTGTCTGGTGTCAAAAATAATAG
GGGCCGCTGTCATCAGAGTAAGTTTAAACTGAGTTCTACTAACTAACGAGTAATATTTAAATTTTCAGCA
TCTCGCGCCCGTGCCTCTGACTTCTAAGTCCAATTACTCTTCAACATCCCTACATGCTCTTTCTCCCTGT
GCTCCCACCCCCTATTTTTGTTATTATCAAAAAACTTCTCTTAATTTCTTTGTTTTTTAGCTTCTTTTAA
GTCACCTCTAACAATGAAATTGTGTAGATTCAAAAATAGAATTAATTCGTAATAAAAAGTCGAAAAAAAT
TGTGCTCCCTCCCCCCATTAATAATAATTCTATCCCAAAATCTACACAATGTTCTGTGTACACTTCTTAT
GTTTTTTACTTCTGATAAATTTTTTTGAAACATCATAGAAAAAACCGCACACAAAATACCTTATCATATG
TTACGTTTCAGTTTATGACCGCAATTTTTATTTCTTCGCACGTCTGGGCCTCTCATGACGTCAAATCATG
CTCATCGTGAAAAAGTTTTGGAGTATTTTTGGAATTTTTCAATCAAGTGAAAGTTTATGAAATTAATTTT
CCTGCTTTTGCTTTTTGGGGTTTCCCCTATTGTTTGTCAAGATTTCGAGGACGGCGTTTTTCTTGCTAAA
ATCACAAGTATTGATGAGCACGATGCAAGAAAGATCGGAAGAAGGTTTGGGTTTGAGGCTCAGTGGAAGG
TGAGTAGAAGTTGATAATTTGAAAGTGGAGTAGTGTCTATGGGAGCTTGATCCGGATCTGCGGCTTACTC
ACCAGACCTGGCCCCATCCGATTACCACCTATTCGCTTCGATGGGACACGCACTCGCTGAGCAGCGCTTC
GATTCTTACGAAAGTGTGAAAAAATGGCTCGATGAATGGTTCGCCGCAAAAGACGATGAGTTCTACTGGC
GTGGAATCCACAAATTGCCCGAGAGATGGGAAAAATGTGTAGCTAGCGACGGCAAATACTTTGAATAAAT
GATTTTTTCTTTTTCCACAAAATTTAACGTGTTTTTTGATTTAAAAAAAACGACATTTCATACTTGTACA
CCTGATATCTAGATACCTAGGTGAGCTCTGGTACCCCCCTGGCGTTACCCAACTTAATCGCCTTGCAGCA
CATCCCCCTTTCGCCAGCTGGCGTAATAGCGAAGAGGCCCGCACCGATCGCCCTTCCCAACAGTTGCGCA
GCCTGAATGGCGAATGGCGCCTGATGCGGTATTTTCTCCTTACGCATCTGTGCGGTATTTCACACCGCAT
ATGGTGCACTCTCAGTACAATCTGCTCTGATGCCGCATAGTTAAGCCAGCCCCGACACCCGCCAACACCC
GCTGACGCGCCCTGACGGGCTTGTCTGCTCCCGGCATCCGCTTACAGACAAGCTGTGACCGTCTCCGGGA
GCTGCATGTGTCAGAGGTTTTCACCGTCATCACCGAAACGCGCGAGACGAAAGGGCCTCGTGATACGCCT
ATTTTTATAGGTTAATGTCATGATAATAATGGTTTCTTAGACGTCAGGTGGCACTTTTCGGGGAAATGTG
CGCGGAACCCCTATTTGTTTATTTTTCTAAATACATTCAAATATGTATCCGCTCATGAGACAATAACCCT
GATAAATGCTTCAATAATATTGAAAAAGGAAGAGTATGAGTATTCAACATTTCCGTGTCGCCCTTATTCC
CTTTTTTGCGGCATTTTGCCTTCCTGTTTTTGCTCACCCAGAAACGCTGGTGAAAGTAAAAGATGCTGAA
GATCAGTTGGGTGCACGAGTGGGTTACATCGAACTGGATCTCAACAGCGGTAAGATCCTTGAGAGTTTTC
GCCCCGAAGAACGTTTTCCAATGATGAGCACTTTTAAAGTTCTGCTATGTGGCGCGGTATTATCCCGTAT
TGACGCCGGGCAAGAGCAACTCGGTCGCCGCATACACTATTCTCAGAATGACTTGGTTGAGTACTCACCA
GTCACAGAAAAGCATCTTACGGATGGCATGACAGTAAGAGAATTATGCAGTGCTGCCATAACCATGAGTG
ATAACACTGCGGCCAACTTACTTCTGACAACGATCGGAGGACCGAAGGAGCTAACCGCTTTTTTGCACAA
CATGGGGGATCATGTAACTCGCCTTGATCGTTGGGAACCGGAGCTGAATGAAGCCATACCAAACGACGAG
CGTGACACCACGATGCCTGTAGCAATGGCAACAACGTTGCGCAAACTATTAACTGGCGAACTACTTACTC
TAGCTTCCCGGCAACAATTAATAGACTGGATGGAGGCGGATAAAGTTGCAGGACCACTTCTGCGCTCGGC
CCTTCCGGCTGGCTGGTTTATTGCTGATAAATCTGGAGCCGGTGAGCGTGGGTCTCGCGGTATCATTGCA
GCACTGGGGCCAGATGGTAAGCCCTCCCGTATCGTAGTTATCTACACGACGGGGAGTCAGGCAACTATGG
ATGAACGAAATAGACAGATCGCTGAGATAGGTGCCTCACTGATTAAGCATTGGTAACTGTCAGACCAAGT
TTACTCATATATACTTTAGATTGATTTAAAACTTCATTTTTAATTTAAAAGGATCTAGGTGAAGATCCTT
TTTGATAATCTCATGACCAAAATCCCTTAACGTGAGTTTTCGTTCCACTGAGCGTCAGACCCCGTAGAAA
AGATCAAAGGATCTTCTTGAGATCCTTTTTTTCTGCGCGTAATCTGCTGCTTGCAAACAAAAAAACCACC
GCTACCAGCGGTGGTTTGTTTGCCGGATCAAGAGCTACCAACTCTTTTTCCGAAGGTAACTGGCTTCAGC
AGAGCGCAGATACCAAATACTGTCCTTCTAGTGTAGCCGTAGTTAGGCCACCACTTCAAGAACTCTGTAG
CACCGCCTACATACCTCGCTCTGCTAATCCTGTTACCAGTGGCTGCTGCCAGTGGCGATAAGTCGTGTCT
TACCGGGTTGGACTCAAGACGATAGTTACCGGATAAGGCGCAGCGGTCGGGCTGAACGGGGGGTTCGTGC
ACACAGCCCAGCTTGGAGCGAACGACCTACACCGAACTGAGATACCTACAGCGTGAGCTATGAGAAAGCG
CCACGCTTCCCGAAGGGAGAAAGGCGGACAGGTATCCGGTAAGCGGCAGGGTCGGAACAGGAGAGCGCAC
GAGGGAGCTTCCAGGGGGAAACGCCTGGTATCTTTATAGTCCTGTCGGGTTTCGCCACCTCTGACTTGAG
CGTCGATTTTTGTGATGCTCGTCAGGGGGGCGGAGCCTATGGAAAAACGCCAGCAACGCGGCCTTTTTAC
GGTTCCTGGTCTTTTGCTGGCCTTTTGCTCACATGTTCTTTCCTGCGTTATCCCCTGATTCTGTGGATAA
CCGTATTACCGCCTTTGAGTGAGCTGATACCGCACCGTACGTCTCGAGGAATTCTATCAGGTGTACAAGT
ATGAAATGTCGTTTCGAACATATAGATGTCTCGCAAACGTAAATATTTATCGATTGTCATAAAACTTTGA
CCTTGTGAAGTGTCAACCTTGACTGTCGAACCACCATAGTTTGGCGCGAATTGAGCGTCATAATTGTTTA
CTCTCAGTGCAGTCAACATGTCGAGTTTCGTGCCGAATAAAGAGCAAACGCGGACAGTATTAATTTTCTG
TTTTCATTTGAAGAAAACAGCTGCGGCCGGATC
Features (pLannotate 1.2.2; 20 found; start..end, strand, type, name):
     37..57      +  protein_bind   attB4: mutant version of attB; core recombination site for the Gateway® BP reaction BP Clonase™
     41..160     +  protein_bind   attR1: mutant version of attR; recombination site for the Gateway® LR reaction LR Clonase™
    201..506     -  CDS            ccdB: CcdB, a bacterial toxin that poisons DNA gyrase; ccdB; Plasmids containing the ccdB gene cannot be propagated in standard E. coli strains.
    511..669     -  CDS            ccdA (fragment): CCDA_ECO57 - Also known as H, letA. Experimental evidence at protein level: Swiss-Prot protein existence level 1. Antitoxin component of a type II toxin-antitoxin (TA) system which inhibits the post-segregational killing (PSK) of plasmid-free cells, also referred to as a plasmid addiction system. Binds to and blocks the activity of CcdB; will also remove bound CcdB protein from the CcdB-GyrA complex by forming a CcdA-CcdB complex, a process termed rejuvenation. Functions as a transcriptional corepressor for the ccdAB operon, repression also requires CcdB (By similarity). From Escherichia coli
    848..1507    -  CDS            CmR: chloramphenicol acetyltransferase; cat; confers resistance to chloramphenicol
   1508..1537    -  promoter       cat promoter (fragment): promoter of the E. coli cat gene encoding chloramphenicol acetyltransferase
   1561..1591    -  promoter       lac UV5 promoter: E. coli lac promoter with an "up" mutation
   1616..1739    -  protein_bind   attR3: mutant version of attR; recombination site for the Gateway® LR reaction LR Clonase™
   1743..1764    +  CDS            lacZα (fragment): LacZα fragment of β-galactosidase; lacZ fragment
   2524..3594    +  CDS            hph: KHYB_ECOLX - Experimental evidence at protein level: Swiss-Prot protein existence level 1. The aminoglycoside phosphotransferases achieve inactivation of their antibiotic substrates by phosphorylation. Only phosphorylates hygromycin and closely related compounds such as demethyl analogs and destomycin. From Escherichia coli.
   3591..3646    +  CDS            mEGFP (fragment): monomeric enhanced GFP, optimized with synthetic introns for expression in C. elegans
   4257..4409    +  CDS            aex-5 (fragment): AEX5_CAEEL - Also known as kpc-3 From Caenorhabditis elegans.
   4470..4685    +  CDS            mariner\T (fragment): MOS1T_DROMA - Experimental evidence at protein level: Swiss-Prot protein existence level 1. Mediates transposition of transposon Mos1 by a 'cut and paste' mechanism. Transposases are sequence-specific nucleases and strand transferases that catalyze transposition through an ordered series of events: sequence-specific binding of transposase to the terminal inverted repeats (IR) present at each end of the transposon, pairing of the transposon IRs in a paired-end complex (PEC), cleavage of one or both DNA strands at each transposon end, capture of target DNA, and strand transfer to insert the tran
   4797..4914    +  CDS            lacZα (fragment): LacZα fragment of β-galactosidase; lacZ fragment
   4920..5019    -  misc_feature   bom (fragment): basis of mobility region from pBR322
   5121..5156    -  CDS            rop (fragment): Rop protein, which maintains plasmids at low copy number; rop
   5251..5355    +  promoter       AmpR promoter: bla
   5356..6216    +  CDS            AmpR: β-lactamase; bla; confers resistance to ampicillin, carbenicillin, and related antibiotics
   6387..6975    +  rep_origin     ori: high-copy-number ColE1/pMB1/pBR322/pUC origin of replication
   7298..4       +  CDS            mariner\T (fragment) (across the origin): MOS1T_DROMA - Experimental evidence at protein level: Swiss-Prot protein existence level 1. Mediates transposition of transposon Mos1 by a 'cut and paste' mechanism. Transposases are sequence-specific nucleases and strand transferases that catalyze transposition through an ordered series of events: sequence-specific binding of transposase to the terminal inverted repeats (IR) present at each end of the transposon, pairing of the transposon IRs in a paired-end complex (PEC), cleavage of one or both DNA strands at each transposon end, capture of target DNA, and strand transfer to insert the tran
