[The description below was written by a language model from this plasmid's Addgene catalogue record and pLannotate feature annotations shown in this document.]
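Description:
pCFJ1655 is an empty Gateway destination vector for making transgenic Caenorhabditis elegans by miniMos transposition. It is built on the Invitrogen pDESTR4-R3 backbone and totals about 7.4 kb. In E. coli it replicates from a high-copy ColE1/pUC-type origin and carries an ampicillin resistance gene in the backbone. A second marker, chloramphenicol acetyltransferase, lies inside the Gateway cassette beside the ccdB gyrase toxin gene and a ccdA fragment. Because of ccdB, the plasmid must be kept in a ccdB-tolerant strain such as DB3.1. The record notes that selecting for both antibiotics helps limit unwanted recombination between the att sites.

The transposable unit is bounded by two short fragments annotated as Mos1 (mariner) transposase sequence. These probably represent the retained Mos1 end regions that define a miniMos element rather than a functional transposase gene, so transposase is presumably supplied in trans, although the record does not say so. Between these ends lie the attR-flanked ccdB/CmR cassette and a hygromycin phosphotransferase (hph) gene. The annotation tool labels one att site attR1/attB4, which corresponds to the R4 site of the R4-R3 design. An LR reaction replaces the counter-selectable cassette with promoter, gene and 3' UTR entry clones in a multisite assembly.

The hph gene confers hygromycin B resistance for selecting transformed worms. It is followed by a short fragment annotated as worm-optimised GFP and by a fragment matching aex-5. The promoter and 3' region driving hph are not annotated. The construct is intended for random or targeted single-copy insertion of transgenes into the worm genome, with drug selection rather than rescue of a mutant phenotype.
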