Addgene plasmid #51481: pCFJ1655
Purpose: (Empty Backbone) miniMos transposable element with HygroR, R4-R3 Gateway cloning
Depositing lab: Erik Jorgensen. Depositing organization: University of Utah. Publication: Random and targeted transgene insertion in Caenorhabditis elegans using a modified Mos1 transposon. Frokjaer-Jensen C, Davis MW, Sarov M, Taylor J, Flibotte S, LaBella M, Pozniakovsky A, Moerman DG, Jorgensen EM. Nat Methods. 2014 May;11(5):529-34. doi: 10.1038/nmeth.2889. Epub 2014 Mar 16. PubMed 24820376.
Backbone
  Vector backbone: pDESTR4-R3
  Backbone manufacturer: Invitrogen
  Backbone size (bp): 2400
  Modifications to backbone: Insertion of HygroR
  Vector type: Worm Expression
  Selectable markers: Hygromycin
Growth in bacteria
  Bacterial resistance: Chloramphenicol and Ampicillin, 25 & 100 μg/mL
  Growth temperature: 37°C
  Growth strain: DB3.1
  Growth instructions: Important to use dual selection to limit recombination of att sites.
  Copy number: High Copy
Gene/Insert
  Cloning method: Unknown
  Sequencing primers: 5′ M13F; 3′ M13R
Resource information
  A portion of this plasmid was derived from a plasmid made by: HygroR derived from plasmid from Jason Chin's lab (Cambridge, UK). See Radman et al. (2013) publication for details on hygromycin B selection.
Terms and licenses: Academic/Nonprofit Terms; Industry Terms: Not Available to Industry
Depositor comments: See www.wormbuilder.org for updated protocols.
How to cite: pCFJ1655 was a gift from Erik Jorgensen (Addgene plasmid # 51481 ; http://n2t.net/addgene:51481 ; RRID:Addgene_51481)
