>Addgene plasmid #51481 | pCFJ1655 | addgene partial sequence | sequence record 80338 | pUC-3 5'-GCCATTCGCCATTCAGGCTGCGCAACTGTT-3'
TCTTCGCTATTACGCCAGCTGGCGAAAGGGGGATGTGCTGCAAGGCGATTAAGTTGGGTAACGCCAGGGG
GGTACCAGAGCTCACCTAGGTATCTAGATATCAGGTGTACAAGTATGAAATGTCGTTTTTTTTAAATCAA
AAAACACGTTAAATTTTGTGGAAAAAGAAAAAATCATTTATTCAAAGTATTTGCCGTCGCTAGCTACACA
TTTTTCCCATCTCTCGGGCAATTTGTGGATTCCACGCCAGTAGAACTCATCGTCTTTTGCGGCGAACCAT
TCATCGAGCCATTTTTTCACACTTTCGTAAGAATCGAAGCGCTGCTCAGCGAGTGCGTGTCCCATCGAAG
CGAATAGGTGGTAATCGGATGGGGCCAGGTCTGGTGAGTAAGCCGCAGATCCGGATCAAGCTCCCATAGA
CACTACTCCACTTTCAAATTATCAACTTCTACTCACCTTCCACTGAGCCTCAAACCCAAACCTTCTTCCG
ATCTTTCTTGCATCGTGCTCATCAATACTTGTGATTTTAGCAAGAAAAACGCCGTCCTCGAAATCTTGAC
AAACAATAGGGGAAACCCCAAAAAGCAAAAGCAGGAAAATTAATTTCATAAACTTTCACTTGATTGAAAA
ATTCCAAAAATACTCCAAAACTTTTTCACGATGAGCATGATTTGACGTCATGAGAGGCCCAGACGTGCGA
AGAAATAAAAATTGCGGTCATAAACTGAAACGTAACATATGATAAGGTATTTTGTGTGCGGTTTTTTCTA
TGATGTTTCAAAAAAATTTATCAGAAGTAAAAAACATAAGAAGTGTACACAGAACATTGTGTAGATTTTG
GGATAGAATTATTATTAATGGGGGG
