>Addgene plasmid #51481 | pCFJ1655 | addgene partial sequence | sequence record 80339 | CAT-R 5'-GCAACTGACTGAAATGCCTC-3'
TCAACGGTGGTATATCCAGTGATTTTTTTCTCCATTTTAGCTTCCTTAGCTCCTGAAAATCTCGACGGAT
CCTAACTCAAAATCCACACATTATACGAGCCGGAAGCATAAAGTGTAAAGCCTGGGGTGCCTAATGCGGC
CGCCATAGTGACTGGATATGTTGTGTTTTACAGTATTATGTAGTCTGTTTTTTATGCAAAATCTAATTTA
ATATATTGATATTTATATCATTTTACGTTTCTCGTTCAACTTTATTATACATAGTTGATAATTCACTGGC
CGTCGTTTTACAGGCCGGATATGAAGATGAACGCAAGGAGCCTGATGCAGCGACTCTTGCTAGGAGATCA
TCAGAAAGCTTATATTTGATTAGTGACGTCGCATCAAAGCTGAACACATAAATTCTTTAATATTTTATAT
CCCCATATTATGCACCTGAGAGGAATGAAGAAATTTGCTGATACTCCCGGTGAATTCATGTCTTGATGGT
TGTGCGCATTGTGGTAATATCTGAAAAATTTCGAAGTCAGTTTTCTGATAAGGCAACAACTAATAAATTG
AGAATCAATTTACCCTTAAGGAACGATGTTCGCTTCTGAATTTATTAATAAATTTTTCCGTAATTCAATT
CAAAATTGTCATATTTAAGAAAAAAACATCAAAAATGACAAATTCAATATTTTAATTAATTTTTGCTTTC
GTCGTAAATCTACACACGCGTCTCTTCCGTGCGAGAGTCCAAGCCAGCAGCCAAATTCGTTGACTGAGTA
TTCAACGTTTATACGTTGTCGGCAACGAGAAATAGGAAAATGCATCGGGAAATGTTCTTTTTTCGA
