>Addgene plasmid #51481 | pCFJ1655 | addgene partial sequence | sequence record 80344 | ccdB-Fwd 5'-GCATGATGACCACCGATATG-3'
GGGAGAGTGGCTGATCTCAGCCACCGCGAAAATGACATCAAAAACGCCATTAACCTGATGTTCTGGGGAA
TATAAATGTCAGGCTCCCTTATACACAGCCAGTCTGCAGGTCGACCATAGTGACTGGATATGTTGTGTTT
TACAGTATTATGTAGTCTGTTTTTTATGCAAAATCTAATTTAATATATTGATATTTATATCATTTTACGT
TTCTCGTTCAACTTTTCTATACAAAGTTGATAGCTTGGCGTAATCATGGTCATAGCTGTTTCCTGGATCC
GGCCGCAGCTGTTTTCTTCAAATGAAAACAGAAAATTAATACTGTCCGCGTTTGCTCTTTATTCGGCACG
AAACTCGACATGTTGACTGCACTGAGAGTAAACAATTATGACGCTCAATTCGCGCCAAACTATGGTGGTT
CGACAGTCAAGGTTGACACTTCACAAGGTCAAAGTTTTATGACAATCGATAAATATTTACGTTTGCGAGA
CATCTATATGTTCGAAACGACATTTCATACTTGTACACCTGATAGAATTCCTCGAGACGTACGGTGCGGT
ATCAGCTCACTCAAAGGCGGTAATACGGTTATCCACAGAATCAGGGGATAACGCAGGAAAGAACATGTGA
GCAAAAGGCCAGCAAAAGACCAGGAACCGTAAAAAGGCCGCGTTGCTGGCGTTTTTCCATAGGCTCCGCC
CCCCTGACGAGCATCACAAAAATCGACGCTCAAGTCAGAGGTGGCGAAACCCGACAGGACTATAAAGATA
CCAGGCGTTTCCCCCTGGAAGCTCCCTCGTGCGCTCTCCTGTTCCGACCCTGCCGCTTACCGGATACCTG
TCCGCCTTTCTCCCTTCGGGAAGCGTGGCGCTTTCTCATAGCTCACGCTG
